>Addgene plasmid #210598 | pEK36 | addgene full sequence | sequence record 417145 | Addgene NGS Result
GCAGCCATGACCCAGTCACGTAGCGATAGCGGAGTGTATACTGGCTTAACTATGCGGCATCAGAGCAGAT
TGTACTGAGAGTGCACCATATGCGGTGTGAAATACCGCACAGATGCGTAAGGAGAAAATACCGCATCAGG
CGCTCTTCCGCTTCCTCGCTCACTGACTCGCTGCGCTCGGTCGTTCGGCTGCGGCGAGCGGTATCAGCTC
ACTCAAAGGCGGTAATACGGTTATCCACAGAATCAGGGGATAACGCAGGAAAGAACATGTGAGCAAAAGG
CCAGCAAAAGGCCAGGAACCGTAAAAAGGCCGCGTTGCTGGCGTTTTTCCATAGGCTCCGCCCCCCTGAC
GAGCATCACAAAAATCGACGCTCAAGTCAGAGGTGGCGAAACCCGACAGGACTATAAAGATACCAGGCGT
TTCCCCCTGGAAGCTCCCTCGTGCGCTCTCCTGTTCCGACCCTGCCGCTTACCGGATACCTGTCCGCCTT
TCTCCCTTCGGGAAGCGTGGCGCTTTCTCATAGCTCACGCTGTAGGTATCTCAGTTCGGTGTAGGTCGTT
CGCTCCAAGCTGGGCTGTGTGCACGAACCCCCCGTTCAGCCCGACCGCTGCGCCTTATCCGGTAACTATC
GTCTTGAGTCCAACCCGGTAAGACACGACTTATCGCCACTGGCAGCAGCCACTGGTAACAGGATTAGCAG
AGCGAGGTATGTAGGCGGTGCTACAGAGTTCTTGAAGTGGTGGCCTAACTACGGCTACACTAGAAGGACA
GTATTTGGTATCTGCGCTCTGCTGAAGCCAGTTACCTTCGGAAAAAGAGTTGGTAGCTCTTGATCCGGCA
AACAAACCACCGCTGGTAGCGGTGGTTTTTTTGTTTGCAAGCAGCAGATTACGCGCAGAAAAAAAGGATC
TCAAGAAGATCCTTTGATCTTTTCTACGGGGTCTGACGCTCAGTGGAACGAAAACTCACGTTAAGGGATT
TTGGTCATGCAGGATCATGAATTAATTCTTAGAAAAACTCATCGAGCATCAAATGAAACTGCAATTTATT
CATATCAGGATTATCAATACCATATTTTTGAAAAAGCCGTTTCTGTAATGAAGGAGAAAACTCACCGAGG
CAGTTCCATAGGATGGCAAGATCCTGGTATCGGTCTGCGATTCCGACTCGTCCAACATCAATACAACCTA
TTAATTTCCCCTCGTCAAAAATAAGGTTATCAAGTGAGAAATCACCATGAGTGACGACTGAATCCGGTGA
GAATGGCAAAAGTTTATGCATTTCTTTCCAGACTTGTTCAACAGGCCAGCCATTACGCTCGTCATCAAAA
TCACTCGCATCAACCAAACCGTTATTCATTCGTGATTGCGCCTGAGCGAGACGAAATACGCGATCGCTGT
TAAAAGGACAATTACAAACAGGAATCGAATGCAACCGGCGCAGGAACACTGCCAGCGCATCAACAATATT
TTCACCTGAATCAGGATATTCTTCTAATACCTGGAATGCTGTTTTCCCGGGGATCGCAGTGGTGAGTAAC
CATGCATCATCAGGAGTACGGATAAAATGCTTGATGGTCGGAAGAGGCATAAATTCCGTCAGCCAGTTTA
GTCTGACCATCTCATCTGTAACATCATTGGCAACGCTACCTTTGCCATGTTTCAGAAACAACTCTGGCGC
ATCGGGCTTCCCATACAATCGATAGATTGTCGCACCTGATTGCCCGACATTATCGCGAGCCCATTTATAC
CCATATAAATCAGCATCCATGTTGGAATTTAATCGCGGCCTAGAGCAAGACGTTTCCCGTTGAATATGGC
TCATAACACCCCTTGTATTACTGTTTATGTAAGCAGACAGTTTTATTGTTCATGATCTGGATCACAGGCA
GCAACGCTCTGTCATCGTTACAATCAACATGCTACCCTCCGCGAGATCATCCGTGTTTCAAACCCGGCAG
CTTAGTTGCCGTTCTTCCGAATAGCATCGGTAACATGAGCAAAGTCTGCCGCCTTACAACGGCTCTCCCG
CTGACGCCGTCCCGGACTGATGGGCTGCCTGTATCGAGTGGTGATTTTGTGCCGAGCTGCCGGTCGGGGA
GCTGTTGGCTGGCTGGTGGCAGGATATATTGTGGTGTAAACAAATTGACGCTTAGACAACTTAATAACAC
ATTGCGGACGTTTTTAATGTACTGAATTAACGCCGAATTGCTCTAGCCAATACGCAAACCGCCTCTCCCC
GCGCGTTGGCCGATTCATTAATGCAGCTGGCACGACAGGTTTCCCGACTGGAAAGCGGGCAGTGAGCGCA
ACGCAATTAATGTGAGTTAGCTCACTCATTAGGCACCCCAGGCTTTACACTTTATGCTTCCGGCTCGTAT
GTTGTGTGGAATTGTGAGCGGATAACAATTTCACACAGGAAACAGCTATGACATGATTACGAATTCCCGG
TAGAGGTGTGGTCAATAAGAGCGACCTCATACTATACCTGAGAAAGCAACCTGACCTACAGGAAAGAGTT
ACTCAAGAATAAGAATTTTCGTTTTAAAACCTAAGAGTCACTTTAAAATTTGTATACACTTATTTTTTTT
ATAACTTATTTAATAATAAAAATCATAAATCATAAGAAATTCGCTTATTTAGAAGTGGCGCGCCTTACTT
GTACAGCTCGTCCATGCCATGTGTAATCCCGGCGGCGGTCACGAACTCCAGCAGGACCATGTGATCGCGC
TTCTCGTTGGGGTCTTTGCTCAGCTTGGACTGATGGCTCAGGTAGTGGTTGTCGGGCAGCAGCACGGGGC
CGTCGCCGATGGGGGTGTTCTGCTGGTAGTGGTCGGCGAGCTGCACGCTGCCGTCCTCAACGTTGTGGCG
GATCTTGAAGTTAGCCTTGATGCAGTTCTTCTGCTTGTCGGCCGTGATATAGACGTAGTGGCTGTTGAAG
TTGTACTCCAGCTTGTGCCCCAGGATGTTGCCGTCCTCCTTGAAGTCGATGCCCTTCAGCTCGATGCGGT
TCACCAGGGTGTCGCCCTCGAACTTCACCTCGGCGCGGGTCTTGTAGGTACCGTCGTCCTTGAAAGAGAT
GGTGCGCTCCTGGACGTAGCCTTCGGGCATGGCGGACTTGAAGAAGTCGTGCTGCTTCATGTGGTCGGGG
TAGCGGCTGAAGCAGGCCACGCCGTAGCCGAAGGTGGTCACGAGGGTGGGCCAGGGCACGGGCAGCTTGC
CGGTGGTGCAGATGAACTTCAGGGTCAGCTTGCCGTTGGTGGCATCGCCCTCGCCCTCGCCGCGGACGCT
GAACTTGTGGCCGTTTACGTCGCCGTCCAGCTCGACCAGGATGGGCACCACCCCGGTGAACAGCTCCTCG
CCCTTGCTCACCATGGATCCTCCTCCTCCTTCCTTTGCCCTCGGACGAGTGCTGGGGCGTCGGTTTCCAC
TATCGGCGAGTACTTCTACACAGCCATCGGTCCAGACGGCCGCGCTTCTGCGGGCGATTTGTGTACGCCC
GACAGTCCCGGCTCCGGATCGGACGATTGCGTCGCATCGACCCTGCGCCCAAGCTGCATCATCGAAATTG
CCGTCAACCAAGCTCTGATAGAGTTGGTCAAGACCAATGCGGAGCATATACGCCCGGAGCCGCGGCGATC
CTGCAAGCTCCGGATGCCTCCGCTCGAAGTAGCGCGTCTGCTGCTCCATACAAGCCAACCACGGCCTCCA
GAAGAAGATGTTGGCGACCTCGTATTGGGAATCCCCGAACATCGCCTCGCTCCAGTCAATGACCGCTGTT
ATGCGGCCATTGTCCGTCAGGACATTGTTGGAGCCGAAATCCGCGTGCACGAGGTGCCGGACTTCGGGGC
AGTCCTCGGCCCAAAGCATCAGCTCATCGAGAGCCTGCGCGACGGACGCACTGACGGTGTCGTCCATCAC
AGTTTGCCAGTGATACACATGGGGATCAGCAATCGCGCATATGAAATCACGCCATGTAGTGTATTGACCG
ATTCCTTGCGGTCCGAATGGGCCGAACCCGCTCGTCTGGCTAAGATCGGCCGCAGCGATCGCATCCATGG
CCTCCGCGACCGGCTGCAGAACAGCGGGCAGTTCGGTTTCAGGCAGGTCTTGCAACGTGACACCCTGTGC
ACGGCGGGAGATGCAATAGGTCAGGCTCTCGCTGAATTCCCCAATGTCAAGCACTTCCGGAATCGGGAGC
GCGGCCGATGCAAAGTGCCGATAAACATAACGATCTTTGTAGAAACCATCGGCGCAGCTATTTACCCGCA
GGACATATCCACGCCCTCCTACATCGAAGCTGAAAGCACGAGATTCTTCGCCCTCCGAGAGCTGCATCAG
GTCGGAGACGCTGTCGAACTTTTCGATCAGAAACTTCTCGACAGACGTCGCGGTGAGTTCAGGCTTTTTA
CCCATTAATTAATTTGTGTGTGTGATGGATGAGAGTGGTGCGGGTGAAAGGTCTTGGTCAAGTCGCAAAG
TGTTTGTGAAAAAGACGTAGCGGGGGAAGCGCACACACGCCCGCCTTTTATAGACGAAGCTTCGAGCAGG
TCATTTAACGATGCTTAGTAGCAATATACAATAAAGCCTAATTGGGACTAATTACGGTCACGTGAAAAAC
TCACCATGTAGCCTTTTATGGAAATATTGTACACGCTACTAAGCCACTGTAATATCGGCCTCATCGTCTC
CGCTTGGAGCATAAAAGCTTGGCACTGGCCGTCGTTTTACAACGTCGTGACTGGGAAAACCCTGGCGTTA
CCCAACTTAATCGCCTTGCAGCACATCCCCCTTTCGCCAGCTGGCGTAATAGCGAAGAGGCCCGCACCGA
TCGCCCTTCCCAACAGTTGCGCAGCCTGAATGGCGAATGAGCTTGAGCTTGGATCAGATTGTCGTTTCCC
GCCTTCAGTTTAAACTATCAGTGTTTGACAGGATATATTGGCGGGTAAACCTAAGAGAAAAGAGCGTTTA
TTAGAATAATCGGATATTTAAAAGGGCGTGAAAAGGTTTATCCGTTCGTCCATTTGTATGTGCATGCCAG
GTAATAACTGATATAATTAAATTGAAGCTCTAATTTGTGAGTTTAGTATACATGCATTTACTTATAATAC
AGTTTTTTAGTTTTGCTGGCCGCATCTTCTCAAATATGCTTCCCAGCCTGCTTTTCTGTAACGTTCACCC
TCTACCTTAGCATCCCTTCCCTTTGCAAATAGTCCTCTTCCAACAATAATAATGTCAGATCCTGTAGAGA
CCACATCATCCACGGTTCTATACTGTTGACCCAATGCGTCTCCCTTGTCATCTAAACCCACACCGGGTGT
CATAATCAACCAATCGTAACCTTCATCTCTTCCACCCATGTCTCTTTGAGCAATAAAGCCGATAACAAAA
TCTTTGTCGCTCTTCGCAATGTCAACAGTACCCTTAGTATATTCTCCAGTAGATAGGGAGCCCTTGCATG
ACAATTCTGCTAGCATCAAAAGGCCTCTAGGTTCCTTTGTTACTTCTTCTGCCGCCTGCTTCAAACCGCT
AACAATACCTGGGCCCACCACACCGTGTGCATTCGTAATGTCTGCCCATTCTGCTATTCTGTATACACCC
GCAGAGTACTGCAATTTGACTGTATTACCAATGTCAGCAAATTTTCTGTCTTCGAAGAGTAAAAAATTGT
ACTTGGCGGATAATGCCTTTAGCGGCTTAACTGTGCCCTCCATGGAAAAATCAGTCAAGATATCCACATG
TGTTTTTAGTAAACAAATTTTGGGACCTAATGCTTCAACTAACTCCAGTAATTCCTTGGTGGTACGAACA
TCCAATGAAGCACACAAGTTTGTTTGCTTTTCGTGCATGATATTAAATAGCTTGGCAGCAACAGGACTAG
GATGAGTAGCAGCACGTTCCTTATATGTAGCTTTCGACATGATTTATCTTCGTTTCCTGCAGGTTTTTGT
TCTGTGCAGTTGGGTTAAGAATACTGGGCAATTTCATGTTTCTTCAACACTACATATGCGTATATATACC
AATCTAAGTCTGTGCTCCTTCCTTCGTTCTTCCTTCTGTTCGGAGATTACCGAATCAAAAAAATTTCAAG
GAAACCGAAATCAAAAAAAAGAATAAAAAAAAAATGATGAATTGAAAAGGTGGTATGGTGCACTCTCAGT
ACAATCTGCTCTGATGCCGCATAGTTAAGCCA
Features (pLannotate 1.2.2; 16 found; start..end, strand, type, name):
      1..140     +  misc_feature   bom: basis of mobility region from pBR322
    326..914     -  rep_origin     ori: high-copy-number ColE1/pMB1/pBR322/pUC origin of replication
   1009..1824    -  CDS            KanR: aminoglycoside phosphotransferase; aph(3')-Ia; confers resistance to kanamycin in bacteria or G418 (Geneticin®) in eukaryotes
   2117..2141    +  misc_feature   LB T-DNA repeat: left border repeat from nopaline C58 T-DNA
   2217..2305    +  CDS            lacI (fragment): lac repressor; lacI; The lac repressor binds to the lac operator to inhibit transcription in E. coli. This inhibition can be relieved by adding lactose or isopropyl-β-D-thiogalactopyranoside (IPTG).
   2318..2339    +  protein_bind   CAP binding site: CAP binding activates transcription in the presence of cAMP. E. coli catabolite activator protein
   2354..2384    +  promoter       lac promoter: promoter for the E. coli lac operon
   2392..2408    +  protein_bind   lac operator: The lac repressor binds to the lac operator to inhibit transcription in E. coli. This inhibition can be relieved by adding lactose or isopropyl-β-D-thiogalactopyranoside (IPTG). lac repressor encoded by lacI
   2447..2634    -  terminator     ADH1 terminator: S. cerevisiae ADH1; transcription terminator for the S. cerevisiae alcohol dehydrogenase 1 (ADH1) gene
   2655..3374    -  CDS            mClover3: bright green-yellow fluorescent protein derived from mClover2, with improved photostability (Bajar et al., 2003) mammalian codon-optimized
   3390..4409    -  CDS            HygR: aminoglycoside phosphotransferase from E. coli; aph(4)-Ia; confers resistance to hygromycin
   4713..4867    +  CDS            lacZα (fragment): LacZα fragment of β-galactosidase; lacZ fragment
   4926..4950    +  misc_feature   RB T-DNA repeat: right border repeat from nopaline C58 T-DNA
   5117..5920    -  CDS            URA3: orotidine-5'-phosphate decarboxylase, required for uracil biosynthesis; S. cerevisiae URA3; yeast auxotrophic marker, counterselectable with 5-fluoroorotic acid (5-FOA)
   5921..6136    -  promoter       URA3 promoter: S. cerevisiae URA3
   6144..1       -  misc_feature   bom (fragment) (across the origin): basis of mobility region from pBR322
