[The description below was written by a language model from this plasmid's Addgene catalogue record and pLannotate feature annotations shown in this document.]
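Description:
pEK36 is a reporter and selection plasmid built on the pGI3EM30 backbone for expressing a fluorescent marker in the chytrid fungus Batrachochytrium dendrobatidis. It is maintained in E. coli as a high-copy plasmid through a ColE1/pUC-type origin with kanamycin resistance. The backbone also carries a pBR322 basis-of-mobility region and a S. cerevisiae URA3 gene with its own promoter. URA3 is an auxotrophic, 5-FOA-counterselectable marker, consistent with the "yeast expression" listing, although no yeast replication origin is annotated.

The payload is a single cassette in which the Spizellomyces punctatus histone H2B promoter (SpH2Bpro) drives a hygromycin phosphotransferase (hph) coding sequence. This is joined through a flexible G4S linker to mClover3 at the C terminus, and the cassette ends with the S. cerevisiae ADH1 terminator. Because resistance and green-yellow fluorescence come from one fusion protein, hygromycin-resistant cells should also be fluorescent, so the two readouts are linked. The promoter itself is not annotated in the feature table, but an unannotated gap lies immediately upstream of the HygR coding sequence, where it would be expected. The cassette sits between nopaline-type left and right T-DNA border repeats and is flanked by remnants of a lacZα/lac promoter cloning region. The borders mark a binary-vector-derived architecture, but the record does not state which delivery method is used.

The catalogue gives a total size of 11,636 bp (9,375 bp backbone plus a 2,261 bp insert), whereas the annotated sequence record is only 6,192 nt. The feature table may therefore not match the listed construct size, and the record does not explain the difference.
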