Addgene plasmid #210598: pEK36
Purpose: Reporter gene expression in B. dendrobatidis
Depositing lab: Lillian Fritz-Laylin. Depositing organization: University of Massachusetts, Amherst. Publication: Genetic transformation of the frog-killing chytrid fungus Batrachochytrium dendrobatidis. Kalinka E, Brody SM, Swafford AJM, Medina EM, Fritz-Laylin LK. Proc Natl Acad Sci U S A. 2024 Jan 23;121(4):e2317928121. doi: 10.1073/pnas.2317928121. Epub 2024 Jan 18. PubMed 38236738.
Backbone
  Vector backbone: pGI3EM30
  Backbone manufacturer: Edgar Medina
  Backbone size w/o insert (bp): 9375
  Total vector size (bp): 11636
  Vector type: Bacterial Expression, Yeast Expression
  Selectable markers: Hygromycin
Growth in bacteria
  Bacterial resistance: Kanamycin, 50 μg/mL
  Growth temperature: 37°C
  Growth strain: DH5alpha
  Copy number: High Copy
Gene/Insert
  Gene/Insert name: SpH2Bpro-Hshph-G4S-HsmClover3-ScADH1ter
  Species: S. cerevisiae (budding yeast); Spizellomyces punctatus, Aequorea victoria
  Insert size (bp): 2261
  Promoter: SpH2Bpro
  Tag / fusion protein: mClover3 (C terminal on insert)
  Cloning method: Ligation Independent Cloning
  Sequencing primers: 5′ gtaaaacgacggccagt; 3′ caggaaacagctatgac
Terms and licenses: Academic/Nonprofit Terms; Industry Terms: Not Available to Industry
Depositor comments: Please visit https://doi.org/10.1101/2023.10.17.561934 for bioRxiv preprint.
How to cite: pEK36 was a gift from Lillian Fritz-Laylin (Addgene plasmid # 210598 ; http://n2t.net/addgene:210598 ; RRID:Addgene_210598)
